Addgene plasmid #52716: pMXs-hs-LIN-41
Purpose: retroviral expression of human LIN-41 / TRIM71
Depositing lab: Shinya Yamanaka. Depositing organization: J. David Gladstone Institutes. Publication: The let-7/LIN-41 pathway regulates reprogramming to human induced pluripotent stem cells by controlling expression of prodifferentiation genes. Worringer KA, Rand TA, Hayashi Y, Sami S, Takahashi K, Tanabe K, Narita M, Srivastava D, Yamanaka S. Cell Stem Cell. 2014 Jan 2;14(1):40-52. doi: 10.1016/j.stem.2013.11.001. Epub 2013 Nov 14. PubMed 24239284.
Backbone
  Vector backbone: pMXs
  Vector type: Mammalian Expression, Retroviral
Growth in bacteria
  Bacterial resistance: Ampicillin, 100 μg/mL
  Growth temperature: 37°C
  Growth strain: Top10
  Copy number: High Copy
Gene/Insert
  Gene/Insert name: LIN-41 (alt name: TRIM71)
  Species: H. sapiens (human)
  Insert size (bp): 2607
  Entrez Gene: TRIM71 (a.k.a. LIN-41, LIN41)
Terms and licenses: Academic/Nonprofit Terms; Industry Terms: Not Available to Industry
How to cite: pMXs-hs-LIN-41 was a gift from Shinya Yamanaka (Addgene plasmid # 52716 ; http://n2t.net/addgene:52716 ; RRID:Addgene_52716)
