[The description below was written by a language model from this plasmid's Addgene catalogue record and pLannotate feature annotations shown in this document.]
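Description:
pMXs-hs-LIN-41 is a Moloney murine leukemia virus (MMLV)-based retroviral expression plasmid built on the pMXs backbone and carrying the human LIN-41 (TRIM71) coding sequence. In bacteria it is maintained through a high-copy ColE1/pUC-type origin and selected with ampicillin via the β-lactamase gene and its native promoter. A short lacI fragment next to the origin is a backbone remnant with no evident function.

The retroviral cassette begins with a 5′ MMLV LTR, which supplies the promoter activity for the viral transcript; no separate internal promoter is annotated. It is followed by the MMLV packaging signal (with a fragment matching the MESV Ψ), a truncated gag lacking its start codon that extends the packaging region, and a pol segment containing the splice acceptor. The insert sits downstream of a remnant polylinker. The catalogue lists it as 2,607 bp, whereas the automated annotation matches TRIM71 over only about 1.9 kb and flags it as a fragment, so the annotation covers part of the stated insert. The 3′ LTR region closes the cassette; part of it is annotated as resembling a ΔU3 self-inactivating LTR, but this is adjacent to an ordinary MMLV LTR annotation and may simply be an annotation artefact. No tag, reporter or mammalian selection marker is recorded.

When introduced into a packaging cell line supplying gag, pol and env in trans, the plasmid yields replication-defective retrovirus that integrates and expresses LIN-41 in dividing target cells. TRIM71 is an E3 ubiquitin ligase and post-transcriptional repressor linked to the miRNA machinery, and the associated study used the construct to examine the let-7/LIN-41 pathway in reprogramming human cells to induced pluripotent stem cells.
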