Features (pLannotate 1.2.2; 13 found; start..end, strand, type, name):
     22..615     +  LTR            LTR: long terminal repeat from Moloney murine leukemia virus
    678..877     +  misc_feature   MMLV Ψ: packaging signal of Moloney murine leukemia virus (MMLV)
    929..1017    +  misc_feature   MESV Ψ (fragment): packaging signal of murine embryonic stem cell virus
   1094..1510    +  CDS            gag (truncated): truncated Moloney murine leukemia virus (MMLV) gag gene lacking the start codon
   1520..1894    +  misc_feature   pol region: Moloney murine leukemia virus (MMLV) pol region containing the splice acceptor site
   1971..2015    +  misc_feature   MCS (fragment): pBluescript multiple cloning site
   2034..3962    +  CDS            TRIM71 (fragment): LIN41_HUMAN - Also known as LIN41. Experimental evidence at protein level: Swiss-Prot protein existence level 1. E3 ubiquitin-protein ligase that cooperates with the microRNAs (miRNAs) machinery and promotes embryonic stem cells proliferation and maintenance (Probable). Binds to miRNAs and associates with AGO2, participating in post-transcriptional repression of transcripts such as CDKN1A (By similarity). In addition, participates in post-transcriptional mRNA repression in a miRNA independent mechanism (PubMed:23125361). Facilitates the G1-S transition to promote rapid embryonic stem cell self
   4699..4820    +  LTR            3' LTR (ΔU3) (fragment): self-inactivating 3' long terminal repeat (LTR) from Moloney murine leukemia virus
   4821..5290    +  LTR            LTR: long terminal repeat from Moloney murine leukemia virus
   5356..5408    -  CDS            lacI (fragment): lac repressor; lacI; The lac repressor binds to the lac operator to inhibit transcription in E. coli. This inhibition can be relieved by adding lactose or isopropyl-β-D-thiogalactopyranoside (IPTG).
   5591..6179    -  rep_origin     ori: high-copy-number ColE1/pMB1/pBR322/pUC origin of replication
   6343..7203    -  CDS            AmpR: β-lactamase; bla; confers resistance to ampicillin, carbenicillin, and related antibiotics
   7204..7308    -  promoter       AmpR promoter: bla
>Addgene plasmid #52716 | pMXs-hs-LIN-41 | depositor full sequence | sequence record 82064 | pMXs-hs-LIN-41 sequence 7316 bps
CCCGAAAAGTGCCACCTGCATAATGAAAGACCCCACCTGTAGGTTTGGCAAGCTAGCTTAAGTAACGCCA
TTTTGCAAGGCATGGAAAAATACATAACTGAGAATAGAAAAGTTCAGATCAAGGTCAGGAACAGATGGAA
CAGCTGAATATGGGCCAAACAGGATATCTGTGGTAAGCAGTTCCTGCCCCGGCTCAGGGCCAAGAACAGA
TGGAACAGCTGAATATGGGCCAAACAGGATATCTGTGGTAAGCAGTTCCTGCCCCGGCTCAGGGCCAAGA
ACAGATGGTCCCCAGATGCGGTCCAGCCCTCAGCAGTTTCTAGAGAACCATCAGATGTTTCCAGGGTGCC
CCAAGGACCTGAAATGACCCTGTGCCTTATTTGAACTAACCAATCAGTTCGCTTCTCGCTTCTGTTCGCG
CGCTTCTGCTCCCCGAGCTCAATAAAAGAGCCCACAACCCCTCACTCGGCGCGCCAGTCCTCCGATTGAC
TGAGTCGCCCGGGTACCCGTGTATCCAATAAACCCTCTTGCAGTTGCATCCGACTTGTGGTCTCGCTGTT
CCTTGGGAGGGTCTCCTCTGAGTGATTGACTACCCGTCAGCGGGGGTCTTTCATTTGGGGGCTCGTCCGG
GATCGGGAGACCCCTGCCCAGGGACCACCGACCCACCACCGGGAGGTAAGCTGGCCAGCAACTTATCTGT
GTCTGTCCGATTGTCTAGTGTCTATGACTGATTTTATGCGCCTGCGTCGGTACTAGTTAGCTAACTAGCT
CTGTATCTGGCGGACCCGTGGTGGAACTGACGAGTTCGGAACACCCGGCCGCAACCCTGGGAGACGTCCC
AGGGACTTCGGGGGCCGTTTTTGTGGCCCGACCTGAGTCCAAAAATCCCGATCGTTTTGGACTCTTTGGT
GCACCCCCCTAATAGGAGGGATATGTGGTTCTGGTAGGAGACGAGAACCTAAAACAGTTCCCGCCTCCGT
CTGAATTTTTGCTTTCGGTTTGGGACCGAAGCCGCGCCGCGCGTCTTGTCTGCTGCAGCATCGTTCTGTG
TTGTCTCTGTCTGACTGTGTTTCTGTATTTGTCTGAAAATTAGGGCCAGACTGTTACCACTCCCTTAAGT
TTGACCTTAGGTCACTGGAAAGATGTCGAGCGGATCGCTCACAACCAGTCGGTAGATGTCAAGAAGAGAC
GTTGGGTTACCTTCTGCTCTGCAGAATGGCCAACCTTTAACGTCGGATGGCCGCGAGACGGCACCTTTAA
CCGAGACCTCATCACCCAGGTTAAGATCAAGGTCTTTTCACCTGGCCCGCATGGACACCCAGACCAGGTC
CCCTACATCGTGACCTGGGAAGCCTTGGCTTTTGACCCCCCTCCCTGGGTCAAGCCCTTTGTACACCCTA
AGCCTCCGCCTCCTCTTCCTCCATCCGCCCCGTCTCTCCCCCTTGAACCTCCTCGTTCGACCCCGCCTCG
ATCCTCCCTTTATCCAGCCCTCACTCCTTCTCTAGGCGCCCCCATATGGCCATATGAGATCTTATATGGG
GCACCCCCGCCCCTTGTAAACTTCCCTGACCCTGACATGACAAGAGTTACTAACAGCCCCTCTCTCCAAG
CTCACTTACAGGCTCTCTACTTAGTCCAGCACGAAGTCTGGAGACCTCTGGCGGCAGCCTACCAAGAACA
ACTGGACCGACCGGTGGTACCTCACCCTTACCGAGTCGGCGACACAGTGTGGGTCCGCCGACACCAGACT
AAGAACCTAGAACCTCGCTGGAAAGGACCTTACACAGTCCTGCTGACCACCCCCACCGCCCTCAAAGTAG
ACGGCATCGCAGCTTGGATACACGCCGCCCACGTGAAGGCTGCCGACCCCGGGGGTGGACCATCCTCTAG
ACTGCCGGATCTAGCTAGTTAATTAAGGATCCCAGTGTGGTGGTACGGGAATTCCTGCAGGCCTCGAGGG
CCGGCGCGCCGCGGCCGCTCTAGAACTAGTGGATCCCCCGGGCTGCAGGAATTCGGCACGAGCTGGGTTG
CAAATGGCTTCGTTCCCCGAGACCGATTTCCAGATCTGCTTGCTGTGCAAGGAGATGTGCGGCTCGCCGG
CGCCGCTCTCCTCCAACTCGTCCGCGTCGTCGTCCTCCTCGCAGACGTCCACGTCGTCGGGGGGCGGCGG
CGGGGGCCCTGGGGCGGCGGCGCGCCGCCTACACGTCCTGCCCTGCCTGCACGCCTTCTGCCGCCCCTGC
CTCGAGGCGCACCGGCTGCCGGCGGCGGGCGGCGGCGCGGCGGGAGAGCCGCTCAAGCTGCGCTGCCCCG
TGTGCGACCAGAAAGTAGTGCTAGCCGAGGCGGCGGGTATGGACGCGCTGCCTTCGTCCGCCTTCCTGCT
TAGCAACCTGCTCGACGCGGTGGTGGCCACTGCCGACGAGCCGCCGCCCAAGAACGGGCGCGCCGGCGCT
CCGGCGGGAGCGGGCGGCCACAGCAACCACCGGCACCACGCTCACCACGCGCACCCGCGCGCGTCCGCCT
CCGCGCCGCCACTCCCGCAGGCGCCGCAGCCGCCCGCGCCTTCCCGCTCGGCACCCGGCGGCCCTGCCGC
TTCCCCGTCGGCGCTGCTGCTCCGCCGTCCTCACGGCTGCAGCTCGTGCGATGAGGGCAACGCAGCTTCT
TCGCGCTGCCTCGACTGCCAGGAGCACCTGTGCGACAACTGCGTCCGAGCGCACCAGCGCGTGCGCCTCA
CCAAGGACCACTACATCGAGCGCGGCCCGCCGGGTCCCGGTGCCGCAGCAGCGGCGCAGCAGCTCGGGCT
CGGGCCGCCCTTTCCCGGCCCGCCCTTCTCCATCCTCTCAGTGTTTCCCGAGCGCCTCGGCTTCTGCCAG
CACCACGACGACGAGGTGCTGCACCTGTACTGTGACACTTGCTCTGTACCCATCTGTCGTGAGTGCACAA
TGGGCCGGCATGGGGGCCACAGCTTCATCTACCTCCAGGAGGCACTGCAGGACTCACGGGCACTCACCAT
CCAGCTGCTGGCAGATGCCCAGCAGGGACGACAGGCAATCCAGCTGAGCATCGAGCAGGCCCAGACGGTG
GCGGAACAGGTGGAGATGAAGGCGAAGGTTGTGCAGTCGGAGGTCAAAGCCGTGACGGCGAGGCATAAGA
AAGCCCTGGAGGAACGCGAGTGTGAGCTGCTGTGGAAGGTAGAAAAGATCCGCCAGGTGAAAGCCAAGTC
TCTGTACCTGCAGGTGGAGAAGCTGCGGCAAAACCTCAACAAGCTTGAGAGCACCATCAGTGCCGTGCAG
CAGGTCCTGGAGGAGGGTAGAGCGCTAGACATCCTACTGGCCCGAGACCGGATGCTGGCCCAGGTGCAGG
AGCTGAAGACCGTGCGGAGCCTCCTGCAGCCCCAGGAAGACGACCGAGTCATGTTCACACCCCCCGATCA
GGCACTGTACCTTGCCATCAAGTCTTTTGGCTTTGTTAGCAGCGGGGCCTTTGCCCCACTCACCAAGGCC
ACAGGCGATGGCCTCAAGCGTGCCCTCCAGGGTAAGGTGGCCTCCTTCACAGTCATTGGTTATGACCACG
ATGGTGAGCCCCGCCTCTCAGGAGGCGACCTGATGTCGGCTGTGGTCCTGGGCCCTGATGGCAACCTGTT
TGGTGCAGAGGTGAGTGATCAGCAGAATGGGACATACGTGGTGAGTTACCGACCCCAGCTGGAGGGTGAG
CACCTGGTATCTGTGACACTGTGCAACCAGCACATTGAGAACAGCCCTTTCAAGGTGGTGGTCAAGTCAG
GCCGCAGCTACGTGGGCATTGGGCTCCCGGGCCTGAGCTTCGGCAGTGAGGGTGACAGCGATGGCAAGCT
CTGCCGCCCTTGGGGTGTGAGTGTAGACAAGGAGGGCTACATCATTGTCGCCGACCGCAGCAACAACCGC
ATCCAGGTGTTCAAGCCCTGCGGCGCCTTCCACCACAAATTCGGCACCCTGGGCTCCCGGCCTGGGCAGT
TCGACCGACCAGCCGGCGTGGCCTGTGACGCCTCACGCAGGATCGTGGTGGCTGACAAGGACAATCATCG
CATCCAGATCTTCACGTTCGAGGGCCAGTTCCTCCTCAAGTTTGGTGAGAAAGGAACCAAGAATGGGCAG
TTCAACTACCCTTGGGATGTGGCGGTGAATTCTGAGGGCAAGATCCTGGTCTCAGACACGAGGAACCACC
GGATCCAGCTGTTTGGGCCTGATGGTGTCTTCCTAAACAAGTATGGCTTCGAGGGGGCTCTCTGGAAGCA
CTTTGACTCCCCACGGGGTGTGGCCTTCAACCATGAGGGCCACTTGGTGGTCACTGACTTCAACAACCAC
CGGCTCCTGGTTATTCACCCCGACTGCCAGTCGGCACGCTTTCTGGGCTCGGAGGGCACAGGCAATGGGC
AGTTCCTGCGCCCACAAGGGGTAGCTGTGGACCAGGAAGGGCGCATCATTGTGGCGGATTCCAGGAACCA
TCGGGTACAGATGTTTGAATCCAACGGCAGCTTCCTGTGCAAGTTTGGTGCTCAAGGCAGCGGCTTTGGG
CAGATGGACCGCCCTTCCGGCATCGCCATCACCCCCGACGGAATGATCGTTGTGGTGGACTTTGGCAACA
ATCGAATCCTCGTCTTCTAATTGCATTTCCTAGGACGATAAAATAAAAGATTTTATTTAGTCTCCAGAAA
AAGGGGGGAATGAAAGACCCCACCTGTAGGTTTGGCAAGCTAGCTTAAGTAACGCCATTTTGCAAGGCAT
GGAAAAATACATAACTGAGAATAGAGAAGTTCAGATCAAGGTCAGGAACAGATGGAACAGCTGAATATGG
GCCAAACAGGATATCTGTGGTAAGCAGTTCCTGCCCCGGCTCAGGGCCAAGAACAGATGGAACAGCTGAA
TATGGGCCAAACAGGATATCTGTGGTAAGCAGTTCCTGCCCCGGCTCAGGGCCAAGAACAGATGGTCCCC
AGATGCGGTCCAGCCCTCAGCAGTTTCTAGAGAACCATCAGATGTTTCCAGGGTGCCCCAAGGACCTGAA
ATGACCCTGTGCCTTATTTGAACTAACCAATCAGTTCGCTTCTCGCTTCTGTTCGCGCGCTTCTGCTCCC
CGAGCTCAATAAAAGAGCCCACAACCCCTCACTCGGGGCGCCAGTCCTCCGATTGACTGAGTCGCCCGGG
TACCCGTGTATCCAATAAACCCTCTTGCAGTTGCATCCGACTTGTGGTCTCGCTGTTCCTTGGGAGGGTC
TCCTCTGAGTGATTGACTACCCGTCAGCGGGGGTCTTTCACATGCAGCATGTATCAAAATTAATTTGGTT
TTTTTTCTTAAGTATTTACATTAAATGGCCATAGTTGCATTAATGAATCGGCCAACGCGCGGGGAGAGGC
GGTTTGCGTATTGGGCGCTCTTCCGCTTCCTCGCTCACTGACTCGCTGCGCTCGGTCGTTCGGCTGCGGC
GAGCGGTATCAGCTCACTCAAAGGCGGTAATACGGTTATCCACAGAATCAGGGGATAACGCAGGAAAGAA
CATGTGAGCAAAAGGCCAGCAAAAGGCCAGGAACCGTAAAAAGGCCGCGTTGCTGGCGTTTTTCCATAGG
CTCCGCCCCCCTGACGAGCATCACAAAAATCGACGCTCAAGTCAGAGGTGGCGAAACCCGACAGGACTAT
AAAGATACCAGGCGTTTCCCCCTGGAAGCTCCCTCGTGCGCTCTCCTGTTCCGACCCTGCCGCTTACCGG
ATACCTGTCCGCCTTTCTCCCTTCGGGAAGCGTGGCGCTTTCTCATAGCTCACGCTGTAGGTATCTCAGT
TCGGTGTAGGTCGTTCGCTCCAAGCTGGGCTGTGTGCACGAACCCCCCGTTCAGCCCGACCGCTGCGCCT
TATCCGGTAACTATCGTCTTGAGTCCAACCCGGTAAGACACGACTTATCGCCACTGGCAGCAGCCACTGG
TAACAGGATTAGCAGAGCGAGGTATGTAGGCGGTGCTACAGAGTTCTTGAAGTGGTGGCCTAACTACGGC
TACACTAGAAGAACAGTATTTGGTATCTGCGCTCTGCTGAAGCCAGTTACCTTCGGAAAAAGAGTTGGTA
GCTCTTGATCCGGCAAACAAACCACCGCTGGTAGCGGTGGTTTTTTTGTTTGCAAGCAGCAGATTACGCG
CAGAAAAAAAGGATCTCAAGAAGATCCTTTGATCTTTTCTACGGGGTCTGACGCTCAGTGGAACGAAAAC
TCACGTTAAGGGATTTTGGTCATGAGATTATCAAAAAGGATCTTCACCTAGATCCTTTTGCGGCCGGCCG
CAAATCAATCTAAAGTATATATGAGTAAACTTGGTCTGACAGTTACCAATGCTTAATCAGTGAGGCACCT
ATCTCAGCGATCTGTCTATTTCGTTCATCCATAGTTGCCTGACTCCCCGTCGTGTAGATAACTACGATAC
GGGAGGGCTTACCATCTGGCCCCAGTGCTGCAATGATACCGCGAGACCCACGCTCACCGGCTCCAGATTT
ATCAGCAATAAACCAGCCAGCCGGAAGGGCCGAGCGCAGAAGTGGTCCTGCAACTTTATCCGCCTCCATC
CAGTCTATTAATTGTTGCCGGGAAGCTAGAGTAAGTAGTTCGCCAGTTAATAGTTTGCGCAACGTTGTTG
CCATTGCTACAGGCATCGTGGTGTCACGCTCGTCGTTTGGTATGGCTTCATTCAGCTCCGGTTCCCAACG
ATCAAGGCGAGTTACATGATCCCCCATGTTGTGCAAAAAAGCGGTTAGCTCCTTCGGTCCTCCGATCGTT
GTCAGAAGTAAGTTGGCCGCAGTGTTATCACTCATGGTTATGGCAGCACTGCATAATTCTCTTACTGTCA
TGCCATCCGTAAGATGCTTTTCTGTGACTGGTGAGTACTCAACCAAGTCATTCTGAGAATAGTGTATGCG
GCGACCGAGTTGCTCTTGCCCGGCGTCAATACGGGATAATACCGCGCCACATAGCAGAACTTTAAAAGTG
CTCATCATTGGAAAACGTTCTTCGGGGCGAAAACTCTCAAGGATCTTACCGCTGTTGAGATCCAGTTCGA
TGTAACCCACTCGTGCACCCAACTGATCTTCAGCATCTTTTACTTTCACCAGCGTTTCTGGGTGAGCAAA
AACAGGAAGGCAAAATGCCGCAAAAAAGGGAATAAGGGCGACACGGAAATGTTGAATACTCATACTCTTC
CTTTTTCAATATTATTGAAGCATTTATCAGGGTTATTGTCTCATGAGCGGATACATATTTGAATGTATTT
AGAAAAATAAACAAATAGGGGTTCCGCGCACATTTC
