>Addgene plasmid #52716 | pMXs-hs-LIN-41 | addgene partial sequence | sequence record 84061 | pMX-S1811 5'-GACGGCATCGCAGCTTGGATACAC-3'
GTGAAGGCTGCCGACCCCGGGGGTGGACCATCCTCTAGACTGCCGGATCTAGCTAGTTAATTAAGGATCC
CAGTGTGGTGGTACGGGAATTCCTGCAGGCCTCGAGGGCCGGCGCGCCGCGGCCGCTCTAGAACTAGTGG
ATCCCCCGGGCTGCAGGAATTCGGCACGAGCTGGGTTGCAAATGGCTTCGTTCCCCGAGACCGATTTCCA
GATCTGCTTGCTGTGCAAGGAGATGTGCGGCTCGCCGGCGCCGCTCTCCTCCAACTCGTCCGCGTCGTCG
TCCTCCTCGCAGACGTCCACGTCGTCGGGGGGCGGCGGCGGGGGCCCTGGGGCGGCGGCGCGCCGCCTAC
ACGTCCTGCCCTGCCTGCACGCCTTCTGCCGCCCCTGCCTCGAGGCGCACCGGCTGCCGGCGGCGGGCGG
CGGCGCGGCGGGAGAGCCGCTCAAGCTGCGCTGCCCCGTGTGCGACCAGAAAGTAGTGCTAGCCGAGGCG
GCGGGTATGGACGCGCTGCCTTCGTCCGCCTTCCTGCTTAGCAACCTGCTCGACGCGGTGGTGGCCACTG
CCGACGAGCCGCCGCCCAAGAACGGGCGCGCCGGCGCTCCGGCGGGAGCGGG
