>Addgene plasmid #52716 | pMXs-hs-LIN-41 | addgene partial sequence | sequence record 84072 | hLIN-41-R1 5'-cctgacttgaccaccaccttg-3'
ATGTGCTGGTTGCACAGTGTCACAGATACCAGGTGCTCACCCTCCAGCTGGGGTCGGTAACTCACCACGT
ATGTCCCATTCTGCTGATCACTCACCTCTGCACCAAACAGGTTGCCATCAGGGCCCAGGACCACAGCCGA
CATCAGGTCGCCTCCTGAGAGGCGGGGCTCACCATCGTGGTCATAACCAATGACTGTGAAGGAGGCCACC
TTACCCTGGAGGGCACGCTTGAGGCCATCGCCTGTGGCCTTGGTGAGTGGGGCAAAGGCCCCGCTGCTAA
CAAAGCCAAAAGACTTGATGGCAAGGTACAGTGCCTGATCGGGGGGTGTGAACATGACTCGGTCGTCTTC
CTGGGGCTGCAGGAGGCTCCGCACGGTCTTCAGCTCCTGCACCTGGGCCAGCATCCGGTCTCGGGCCAGT
AGGATGTCTAGCGCTCTACCCTCCTCCAGGACCTGCTGCACGGCACTGATGGTGCTCTCAAGCTTGTTGA
GGTTTTGCCGCAGCTTCTCCACCTGCAGGTACAGAGACTTGGCTTTCACCTGGCGGATCTTTTCTACCTT
CCACAGCAGCTCACACTCGCGTTCCTCCAGGGCTTTCTTATGCCTCGCAGTCACGGCTTTGACCTCCGAC
TGCACAACCTTCGCCTTCATCTCCACCTGTTCCGCCACCGTCTGGGCCTGCTCGATGCTCAGCTGGATTG
CCTGTCGTCCCTGCTGGGCATCTGCCAGCAGCTGGATGGTGAGTGCCCGTGAGTCCTGCAGTGCCTCCTG
GAGGTAGATGAAGCTGTGGCCCCCATGCCGGCCCATTGTGCACTCACGACAGATGGGTACAGAGCAAGTG
TCACAGTACAGGTGCAGCACCTCGTCGTCGTGGTGCTGGCAGAAGCCGAGGCGCTCGGGAAACACTGA
