>Addgene plasmid #52716 | pMXs-hs-LIN-41 | addgene partial sequence | sequence record 84712 | pMX-L3205 5'-CCCTTTTTCTGGAGACTAAATAAA-3'
TCGTCCTAGGAAATGCAATTAGAAGACGAGGATTCGATTGTTGCCAAAGTCCACCACAACGATCATTCCG
TCGGGGGTGATGGCGATGCCGGAAGGGCGGTCCATCTGCCCAAAGCCGCTGCCTTGAGCACCAAACTTGC
ACAGGAAGCTGCCGTTGGATTCAAACATCTGTACCCGATGGTTCCTGGAATCCGCCACAATGATGCGCCC
TTCCTGGTCCACAGCTACCCCTTGTGGGCGCAGGAACTGCCCATTGCCTGTGCCCTCCGAGCCCAGAAAG
CGTGCCGACTGGCAGTCGGGGTGAATAACCAGGAGCCGGTGGTTGTTGAAGTCAGTGACCACCAAGTGGC
CCTCATGGTTGAAGGCCACACCCCGTGGGGAGTCAAAGTGCTTCCAGAGAGCCCCCTCGAAGCCATACTT
GTTTAGGAAGACACCATCAGGCCCAAACAGCTGGATCCGGTGGTTCCTCGTGTCTGAGACCAGGATCTTG
CCCTCAGAATTCACCGCCACATCCCAAGGGTAGTTGAACTGCCCATTCTTGGTTCCTTTCTCACCAAACT
TGAGGAGGAACTGGCCCTCGAACGTGAAGATCTGGATGCGATGATTGTCCTTGTCAGCCACCACGATCCT
GCGTGAGGCGTCACAGGCCACGCCGGCTGGTCGGTCGAACTGCCCAGGCCGGGAGCCCAGGGTGCCGAAT
TTGTGGTGGAAGGCGCCGCAGGGCTTGAACACCTGGATGCGGTTGTTGCTGCGGTCGGCGACAATGATGT
AGCCCTCCTTGTCTACACTCACACCCCAAGGGCGGCAGAGCTTGCCATCGCTGTCACCCTCACTGCCGAA
GCTCAGGCCCGGGAGCCCAATGCCCACGTAGCTGCGGCCTGACTTGACCACCACCTTGAAAGGGCTGTTC
TCAATGTGCTGGTTGCACAGTGTCACAGATACCAGGTGCTCACCCTCCAGCTGGGGTCGGTAACTCACCA
CGTATGTCCCATTCTGCTGATCACTCACCTCTGCACCAAACAGGTTGCCATCAGGGCCCAGGACCACAGC
CGA
